>Addgene plasmid #45331 | pCU-LYS21 | depositor full sequence | sequence record 63477 | pCU-LYS21 sequence 6438 bps
GACGAAAGGGCCTCGTGATACGCCTATTTTTATAGGTTAATGTCATGATAATAATGGTTTCTTAGCAGGT
TAGACTAACATGCAAAAAGTTTATATTCATTTTTGTAGTTATTCTTGTTTTCATTAGGATGATTACACAC
TGTGGATGTGGATTAATCGATCATTGTTAATTTAGTGTAGCTACTACCATTTCAAACAAAACGTAAATTC
TTGCAGTCGTACTGGATCTGTGAATCTATTAGTATATATGAATTAAAGTAGCTTGTACATATTATTCTGT
TGAATCATATCGCAGAGCATTGGTTGAAATCCAAAATATAAAAATGTAATATCACAAAAAATAATACTAA
TTCTAACATTAATGGGTCAGATTTTTAGTGAATACTTAAATTTATAATATCGTCTATTTAAGCTAGCAAA
TGGAACAACATTTAAAGTAAGAACATCATATCTACATGAAAATGTATATTTCAATCTGACTAATAACGCA
GAGCACATCTTTCAGTGATGTCTGTCACATGATCAAAAAGAATTGTATTTAAATAATTCATAATAAAAGC
TTAAAAAATTACAATAATGAAAATAAAGTAAATAATGACATGGGTAAGAGTTCCGAAATAGAATCTTAGT
GTACAAAACAAAAATTGCATCATTAGAGATCCCCACATTCAAATATGTATCCGCTCATGAGACAATAACC
CTGATAAATGCTTCAATAATATTGAAAAAGGAAGAGTATGAGTATTCAACATTTCCGTGTCGCCCTTATT
CCCTTTTTTGCGGCATTTTGCCTTCCTGTTTTTGCTCACCCAGAAACGCTGGTGAAAGTAAAAGATGCTG
AAGATCAGTTGGGTGCACGAGTGGGTTACATCGAACTGGATCTCAACAGCGGTAAGATCCTTGAGAGTTT
TCGCCCCGAAGAACGTTTTCCAATGATGAGCACTTTTAAAGTTCTGCTATGTGGCGCGGTATTATCCCGT
ATTGACGCCGGGCAAGAGCAACTCGGTCGCCGCATACACTATTCTCAGAATGACTTGGTTGAGTACTCAC
CAGTCACAGAAAAGCATCTTACGGATGGCATGACAGTAAGAGAATTATGCAGTGCTGCCATAACCATGAG
TGATAACACTGCGGCCAACTTACTTCTGACAACGATCGGAGGACCGAAGGAGCTAACCGCTTTTTTGCAC
AACATGGGGGATCATGTAACTCGCCTTGATCGTTGGGAACCGGAGCTGAATGAAGCCATACCAAACGACG
AGCGTGACACCACGATGCCTGTAGCAATGGCAACAACGTTGCGCAAACTATTAACTGGCGAACTACTTAC
TCTAGCTTCCCGGCAACAATTAATAGACTGGATGGAGGCGGATAAAGTTGCAGGACCACTTCTGCGCTCG
GCCCTTCCGGCTGGCTGGTTTATTGCTGATAAATCTGGAGCCGGTGAGCGTGGGTCTCGCGGTATCATTG
CAGCACTGGGGCCAGATGGTAAGCCCTCCCGTATCGTAGTTATCTACACGACGGGGAGTCAGGCAACTAT
GGATGAACGAAATAGACAGATCGCTGAGATAGGTGCCTCACTGATTAAGCATTGGTAACTGTCAGACCAA
GTTTACTCATATATACTTTAGATTGATTTAAAACTTCATTTTTAATTTAAAAGGATCTAGGTGAAGATCC
TTTTTGATAATCTCATGACCAAAATCCCTTAACGTGAGTTTTCGTTCCACTGAGCGTCAGACCCCGTAGA
AAAGATCAAAGGATCTTCTTGAGATCCTTTTTTTCTGCGCGTAATCTGCTGCTTGCAAACAAAAAAACCA
CCGCTACCAGCGGTGGTTTGTTTGCCGGATCAAGAGCTACCAACTCTTTTTCCGAAGGTAACTGGCTTCA
GCAGAGCGCAGATACCAAATACTGTTCTTCTAGTGTAGCCGTAGTTAGGCCACCACTTCAAGAACTCTGT
AGCACCGCCTACATACCTCGCTCTGCTAATCCTGTTACCAGTGGCTGCTGCCAGTGGCGATAAGTCGTGT
CTTACCGGGTTGGACTCAAGACGATAGTTACCGGATAAGGCGCAGCGGTCGGGCTGAACGGGGGGTTCGT
GCACACAGCCCAGCTTGGAGCGAACGACCTACACCGAACTGAGATACCTACAGCGTGAGCTATGAGAAAG
CGCCACGCTTCCCGAAGGGAGAAAGGCGGACAGGTATCCGGTAAGCGGCAGGGTCGGAACAGGAGAGCGC
ACGAGGGAGCTTCCAGGGGGAAACGCCTGGTATCTTTATAGTCCTGTCGGGTTTCGCCACCTCTGACTTG
AGCGTCGATTTTTGTGATGCTCGTCAGGGGGGCGGAGCCTATGGAAAAACGCCAGCAACGCGGCCTTTTT
ACGGTTCCTGGCCTTTTGCTGGCCTTTTGCTCACATGTTCTTTCCTGCGTTATCCCCTGATTCTGTGGAT
AACCGTATTACCGCCTTTGAGTGAGCTGATACCGCTCGCCGCAGCCGAACGACCGAGCGCAGCGAGTCAG
TGAGCGAGGAAGCGGAAGAGCGCCCAATACGCAAACCGCCTCTCCCCGCGCGTTGGCCGATTCATTAATG
CAGCTGGCACGACAGGTTTCCCGACTGGAAAGCGGGCAGTGAGCGCAACGCAATTAATGTGAGTTAGCTC
ACTCATTAGGCACCCCAGGCTTTACACTTTATGCTTCCGGCTCGTATGTTGTGTGGAATTGTGAGCGGAT
AACAATTTCACACAGGAAACAGCTATGACCATGATTACGCCAAGCGCGCAATTAACCCTCACTAAAGGGA
ACAAAAGCTGGAGCTCAGAAAGCGAAGAAGATATATCTAGTTTTTCTCCGCACTCTTACCCATTCTCATT
TTTTTTAACTCAGCATTTTACTATAGATTTTTTTTCTTTCTTATAATCAAGTACATAGAATATATGCACA
TAGAAACAAAAAAGATAGGCAAGTTATTATTCAGACGCATTATCATAAAAAACTTTATTTATCTGTTAAC
GAAACAAAATTTAGCGCTATTTCTCAAAGGATTGTAGCAGCATCATGAGAAAAATATCGTCAATCGGAGC
GAAGTTTATTACGTCTACACAGGTAACAAGGGTATCTGTGTATTGAACCTCGGATTGAACCGGCATATTC
TCACACAAATGAGAAGCTTGAAATCCCCACGGATCCTGCCACACCCCCAACAATTAAAGTGACTAAGAAA
CAACTCTAGACCCTTGTTACTTATTTCACTCAAACTTGTACGTGCCCTGCTAACACAGTTTACAGATAGG
AGTCCATATGACTGCAATTCCACACACCTCGAATGGCTCTTATCCTCTCCCCTCTCCAATAGAAGAGACT
TGAGCTAAGAAAAAATTTACATCGGAATTTTTACAGCTGTGTTGGTTTCATCACTACTTTGCAAGCCTAG
TTTTTACCACTTCCTCATATGGTTATGACTCTTTTCCTCATCTTTTTGGTGCTTTCATTTCTTTTTGCAA
CGGTTTATAATTTTTACCTTCGCAATTTTCTGATTTTTTTTTGCAAAAATATTTTCACAATTTACAAAAT
GCACTAAAAGTCCGTAGAGAAGTGGGATCAGTTATTATTCCTTCACTTACTAACATCGATACATTTCGAA
TCAGCTATTTCATAGTGGTTTATGCTATTCTAATCACACATTTTGTTACAACACTTCCTTCAATACACGA
TTGTAGTTGTTGTACGTATCCATATAGTCGACTCATTTGCGTCGCCTTCTCTTGCTTTTAGCAACAGTCG
TTCTAGTTTTTGCAAGCTTCTGACTAATTCCTAAAGGCAAGTATAAATACATGCCGTTTCTTGCTGAAAC
CATATGTTATCTCGTATCTATGTTTCATTACACATTTTTGTAACAGCTATTTCAACTGGTGAAATACTAC
AAGTAAAAATATATTCTACCTAAAATATTTTTGCTGAACAAAGAATATTAAAGACTAGAACTAGTGGATC
CCCCGGGCTGCAGGAATTCGATATCAAGCTTATCGATACCGTCGACCTCGAGAACACAACCCACAGCTAC
CACCATCAACAATATTTATATATATAACGTACACATAGAAATCACACAAACAGAGTATTTATTCTTAACT
ACATGAACTACCATCAGACCGTCTGGGCCACTATATAATGTGCCATTCATAAACGTGATCACTTTACGTA
GCAGGCAACCCCAGGTGAAAATTTTTCAGCGAGCTGCCAGATTGTCAGGTGAAAAACTGAAAAAAACTTC
TGGGCGATGAGCTTGTGGCGGGAAATTAAGTATATAAAGCAGTTAGTTTCTTCTGCTTCTTGTGGTTCTG
GGTATTCTTGTAATATTTGGAAGAATAGAAAATCAAGACTACTGCCTTTCTTTTCATATTATAGAGGAAG
AAATACGCACGAACACGATATAGAGGTAAAGGTACCCAATTCGCCCTATAGTGAGTCGTATTACGCGCGC
TCACTGGCCGTCGTTTTACAACGTCGTGACTGGGAAAACCCTGGCGTTACCCAACTTAATCGCCTTGCAG
CACATCCCCCTTTCGCCAGCTGGCGTAATAGCGAAGAGGCCCGCACCGATCGCCCTTCCCAACAGTTGCG
CAGCCTGAATGGCGAATGG
[124 nt withheld, positions 4640-4763]
C
[91 nt withheld, positions 4765-4855]
A
[49 nt withheld, positions 4857-4905]
CCTTTGACGTTGGAGTCCACGTTCTTT
[37 nt withheld, positions 4933-4969]
ACCCTATCTCGGTCTATTCTTTTGATTTATAAGGGATTTTGCCGATTTCGGCCTATTGGTTAAAAAATGA
GCTGATTTAACAAAAATTTAACGCGAATTTTAACAAAATATTAACGCTTACAATTTCCTGATGCGGTATT
TTCTCCTTACGCATCTGTGCGGTATTTCACACCGCATAGGGTAATAACTGATATAATTAAATTGAAGCTC
TAATTTGTGAGTTTAGTATACATGCATTTACTTATAATACAGTTTTTTAGTTTTGCTGGCCGCATCTTCT
CAAATATGCTTCCCAGCCTGCTTTTCTGTAACGTTCACCCTCTACCTTAGCATCCCTTCCCTTTGCAAAT
AGTCCTCTTCCAACAATAATAATGTCAGATCCTGTAGAGACCACATCATCCACGGTTCTATACTGTTGAC
CCAATGCGTCTCCCTTGTCATCTAAACCCACACCGGGTGTCATAATCAACCAATCGTAACCTTCATCTCT
TCCACCCATGTCTCTTTGAGCAATAAAGCCGATAACAAAATCTTTGTCGCTCTTCGCAATGTCAACAGTA
CCCTTAGTATATTCTCCAGTAGATAGGGAGCCCTTGCATGACAATTCTGCTAACATCAAAAGGCCTCTAG
GTTCCTTTGTTACTTCTTCTGCCGCCTGCTTCAAACCGCTAACAATACCTGGGCCCACCACACCGTGTGC
ATTCGTAATGTCTGCCCATTCTGCTATTCTGTATACACCCGCAGAGTACTGCAATTTGACTGTATTACCA
ATGTCAGCAAATTTTCTGTCTTCGAAGAGTAAAAAATTGTACTTGGCGGATAATGCCTTTAGCGGCTTAA
CTGTGCCCTCCATGGAAAAATCAGTCAAGATATCCACATGTGTTTTTAGTAAACAAATTTTGGGACCTAA
TGCTTCAACTAACTCCAGTAATTCCTTGGTGGTACGAACATCCAATGAAGCACACAAGTTTGTTTGCTTT
TCGTGCATGATATTAAATAGCTTGGCAGCAACAGGACTAGGATGAGTAGCAGCACGTTCCTTATATGTAG
CTTTCGACATGATTTATCTTCGTTTCCTGCAGGTTTTTGTTCTGTGCAGTTGGGTTAAGAATACTGGGCA
ATTTCATGTTTCTTCAACACTACATATGCGTATATATACCAATCTAAGTCTGTGCTCCTTCCTTCGTTCT
TCCTTCTGTTCGGAGATTACCGAATCAAAAAAATTTCAAGGAAACCGAAATCAAAAAAAAGAATAAAAAA
AAAATGATGAATTGAAAAGGTGGTATGGTGCACTCTCAGTACAATCTGCTCTGATGCCGCATAGTTAAGC
CAGCCCCGACACCCGCCAACACCCGCTGACGCGCCCTGACGGGCTTGTCTGCTCCCGGCATCCGCTTACA
GACAAGCTGTGACCGTCTCCGGGAGCTGCATGTGTCAGAGGTTTTCACCGTCATCACCGAAACGCGCGA
Features (pLannotate 1.2.2; 17 found; start..end, strand, type, name):
    666..737     +  promoter       AmpR promoter: bla
    738..1598    +  CDS            AmpR: β-lactamase; bla; confers resistance to ampicillin, carbenicillin, and related antibiotics
   1769..2357    +  rep_origin     ori: high-copy-number ColE1/pMB1/pBR322/pUC origin of replication
   2540..2632    +  CDS            lacI (fragment): lac repressor; lacI; The lac repressor binds to the lac operator to inhibit transcription in E. coli. This inhibition can be relieved by adding lactose or isopropyl-β-D-thiogalactopyranoside (IPTG).
   2645..2666    +  protein_bind   CAP binding site: CAP binding activates transcription in the presence of cAMP. E. coli catabolite activator protein
   2681..2711    +  promoter       lac promoter: promoter for the E. coli lac operon
   2719..2735    +  protein_bind   lac operator: The lac repressor binds to the lac operator to inhibit transcription in E. coli. This inhibition can be relieved by adding lactose or isopropyl-β-D-thiogalactopyranoside (IPTG). lac repressor encoded by lacI
   2780..2798    +  promoter       T3 promoter: promoter for bacteriophage T3 RNA polymerase
   3975..4042    +  misc_feature   MCS (fragment): pBluescript multiple cloning site
   4455..4473    -  promoter       T7 promoter: promoter for bacteriophage T7 RNA polymerase
   4481..4636    +  CDS            lacZα (fragment): LacZα fragment of β-galactosidase; lacZ fragment
   4640..5068    +  rep_origin     f1 ori (sequence partly withheld): f1 bacteriophage origin of replication; arrow indicates direction of (+) strand synthesis
   5096..5147    -  misc_feature   bom (fragment): basis of mobility region from pBR322
   5226..6029    -  CDS            URA3: orotidine-5'-phosphate decarboxylase, required for uracil biosynthesis; S. cerevisiae URA3; yeast auxotrophic marker, counterselectable with 5-fluoroorotic acid (5-FOA)
   6030..6245    -  promoter       URA3 promoter: S. cerevisiae URA3
   6253..6302    -  misc_feature   bom (fragment): basis of mobility region from pBR322
   6404..1       -  CDS            rop (fragment) (across the origin): Rop protein, which maintains plasmids at low copy number; rop
