[The description below was written by a language model from this plasmid's Addgene catalogue record and pLannotate feature annotations shown in this document.]
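Description:
pCU-LYS21 is an empty expression backbone for the yeast Candida glabrata, built on the shuttle vector pGRB2.1 and totalling 6,438 bp. It was made by inserting the C. glabrata LYS21 promoter, excised as a SacI/SpeI fragment, into pGRB2.1 cut with SacI and XbaI. No gene of interest is present. The plasmid is meant to receive a coding sequence by restriction cloning so that it is transcribed from the LYS21 promoter in C. glabrata.

For propagation in E. coli, the plasmid carries a high-copy ColE1/pUC-type origin and the β-lactamase gene with its own promoter, which confers ampicillin resistance. In yeast, selection relies on a URA3 cassette, annotated as the S. cerevisiae URA3 promoter and coding sequence. This cassette complements uracil auxotrophy and can be counterselected with 5-fluoroorotic acid.

The feature table also shows the pBluescript-derived cloning region: lac promoter and operator, a lacZα fragment, flanking T3 and T7 phage promoters, a partial multiple cloning site, and an f1 origin for single-stranded DNA production. Short lacI, bom and rop fragments are vector remnants with no evident role.

The automated annotation does not label the LYS21 promoter, although an unannotated stretch between the T3 promoter and the polylinker fragment is a plausible position for it. It likewise does not label any yeast replication or segregation element or a transcription terminator, so the record does not state how the plasmid is maintained in C. glabrata. The plasmid belongs to a published set of expression plasmids for C. glabrata.
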