Addgene plasmid #45331: pCU-LYS21
Purpose: (Empty Backbone)
Depositing lab: Brendan Cormack. Depositing organization: Johns Hopkins University and School of Medicine. Publication: Expression plasmids for use in Candida glabrata. Zordan RE, Ren Y, Pan SJ, Rotondo G, De Las Penas A, Iluore J, Cormack BP. G3 (Bethesda). 2013 Oct 3;3(10):1675-86. doi: 10.1534/g3.113.006908. PubMed 23934995.
Backbone
  Vector backbone: pGRB2.1
  Backbone size (bp): 6438
  Modifications to backbone: C. glabrata LYS21 promoter (cut SacI/SpeI) was cloned into pGRB2.1 backbone (cut SacI/XbaI).
  Vector type: C. glabrata expression
  Promoter: LYS21
  Selectable markers: URA3
Growth in bacteria
  Bacterial resistance: Ampicillin, 100 μg/mL
  Growth temperature: 37°C
  Growth strain: DH10B
  Copy number: High Copy
Gene/Insert
  Cloning method: Restriction Enzyme
Terms and licenses: Academic/Nonprofit Terms; Industry Terms: Not Available to Industry
How to cite: pCU-LYS21 was a gift from Brendan Cormack (Addgene plasmid # 45331 ; http://n2t.net/addgene:45331 ; RRID:Addgene_45331)
