>Addgene plasmid #45331 | pCU-LYS21 | addgene partial sequence | sequence record 64725 | URA3-R2 5'-TTGGCGGATAATGCCTTTAG-3'
AGATATCCACATGTGTTTTTAGTAAACAAATTTTGGGACCTAATGCTTCAACTAACTCCAGTAATTCCTT
GGTGGTACGAACATCCAATGAAGCACACAAGTTTGTTTGCTTTTCGTGCATGATATTAAATAGCTTGGCA
GCAACAGGACTAGGATGAGTAGCAGCACGTTCCTTATATGTAGCTTTCGACATGATTTATCTTCGTTTCC
TGCAGGTTTTTGTTCTGTGCAGTTGGGTTAAGAATACTGGGCAATTTCATGTTTCTTCAACACTACATAT
GCGTATATATACCAATCTAAGTCTGTGCTCCTTCCTTCGTTCTTCCTTCTGTTCGGAGATTACCGAATCA
AAAAAATTTCAAGGAAACCGAAATCAAAAAAAAGAATAAAAAAAAAATGATGAATTGAAAAGGTGGTATG
GTGCACTCTCAGTACAATCTGCTCTGATGCCGCATAGTTAAGCCAGCCCCGACACCCGCCAACACCCGCT
GACGCGCCCTGACGGGCTTGTCTGCTCCCGGCATCCGCTTACAGACAAGCTGTGACCGTCTCCGGGAGCT
GCATGTGTCAGAGGTTTTCACCGTCATCACCGAAACGCGCGAGACGAAAGGGCCTCGTGATACGCCTATT
TTTATAGGTTAATGTCATGATAATAATGGTTTCTTAGCAGGTTAGACTAACATGCAAAAAGTTTATATTC
ATTTTTGTAGTTATTCTTGTTTTCATTAGGATGATTACACACTGTGGATGTGGATTAATCGATCATTGTT
AATTTAGTGTAGCTACTACCATTTCAAACAAAACGTAAATTCTTGCAGTCGTACTGGATCTGTGAATCTA
TTAGTATATATGAATTAAAGTAGCTTGTACATATTATTCTGTTGAATCATATCGCAGAGCATTGGTTGAA
ATCCAAA
