>Addgene plasmid #45331 | pCU-LYS21 | addgene partial sequence | sequence record 66511 | pBluescriptKS
CTAGTTCTAGTCTTTAATATTCTTTGTTCAGCAAAAATATTTTAGGTAGAATATATTTTTACTTGTAGTA
TTTCACCAGTTGAAATAGCTGTTACAAAAATGTGTAATGAAACATAGATACGAGATAACATATGGTTTCA
GCAAGAAACGGCATGTATTTATACTTGCCTTTAGGAATTAGTCAGAAGCTTGCAAAAACTAGAACGACTG
TTGCTAAAAGCAAGAGAAGGCGACGCAAATGAGTCGACTATATGGATACGTACAACAACTACAATCGTGT
ATTGAAGGAAGTGTTGTAACAAAATGTGTGATTAGAATAGCATAAACCACTATGAAATAGCTGATTCGAA
ATGTATCGATGTTAGTAAGTGAAGGAATAATAACTGATCCCACTTCTCTACGGACTTTTAGTGCATTTTG
TAAATTGTGAAAATATTTTTGCAAAAAAAAATCAGAAAATTGCGAAGGTAAAAATTATAAACCGTTGCAA
AAAGAAATGAAAGCACCAAAAAGATGAGGAAAAGAGTCATAACCATATGAGGAAGTGGTAAAAACTAGGC
TTGCAAAGTAGTGATGAAACCAACACAGCTGTAAAAATTCCGATGTAAATTTTTTCTTAGCTCAAGTCTC
TTCTATTGGAGAGGGGAGAGGATAAGAGCCATTCGAGGTGTGTGGAATTGCAGTCATATGGACTCCTATC
TGTAAACTGTGTTAGCAGGGCACGTACAAGTTTGAGTGAAATAAGTAACAAGGGTCTAGAGTTGTTTCTT
AGTCACTTTAATTGTTGGGGGTGTGGCAGGATCCGTGGGGATTTCAAGCTTCTCATTTGTGTGAGAATAT
GCCGGTTCAATCCGAGGTTCAATACACAGATACCCTTGTTACCTGTGTAGACGTAATAAACTTCGCTCCG
AT
